Addgene plasmid #54465: CyclinB-GFP
Purpose: CyclinB-GFP in pIVT vector for in vitro transcription
Depositing lab: Michael Lampson. Depositing organization: University of Pennsylvania. Publication: Increased CDK1 activity determines the timing of kinetochore-microtubule attachments in meiosis I. Davydenko O, Schultz RM, Lampson MA. J Cell Biol. 2013 Jul 22;202(2):221-9. doi: 10.1083/jcb.201303019. Epub 2013 Jul 15. PubMed 23857768.
Backbone
  Vector backbone: pIVT
  Backbone manufacturer: Carmen Williams (Addgene plasmid #32374)
  Vector type: Mammalian Expression
Growth in bacteria
  Bacterial resistance: Ampicillin, 100 μg/mL
  Growth temperature: 37°C
  Growth strain: DH5alpha
  Copy number: High Copy
Gene/Insert
  Gene/Insert name: CyclinB (alt name: pOD021)
  Species: M. musculus (mouse)
  Mutation: K67E and I150T mutations compared to GenBank reference sequence NP_114172.1
  Tag / fusion protein: GFP (C terminal on insert)
  Cloning method: Unknown
  Sequencing primers: 5′ T3
Terms and licenses: Academic/Nonprofit Terms; Industry Terms: Not Available to Industry
How to cite: CyclinB-GFP was a gift from Michael Lampson (Addgene plasmid # 54465 ; http://n2t.net/addgene:54465 ; RRID:Addgene_54465)
