[The description below was written by a language model from this plasmid's Addgene catalogue record.]
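Description:
CyclinB-GFP (also recorded as pOD021) is a plasmid built on the pIVT backbone, a vector designed as a template for in vitro transcription rather than for direct promoter-driven expression in cells, although the repository files it under mammalian expression. It is propagated in E. coli as a high-copy plasmid under ampicillin selection. No feature table is provided, so the origin of replication, the phage promoter used for transcription and any untranslated regions flanking the insert are not stated explicitly. A T3 primer is listed for sequencing from the 5′ side of the insert, which suggests a T3 site upstream of the coding sequence, but the record does not confirm that this is the promoter used for RNA synthesis.

The payload is mouse cyclin B fused at its C terminus to GFP, giving a fluorescent version of the regulatory partner of CDK1. The cloned sequence differs from the cited GenBank reference protein by two substitutions, K67E and I150T. The record does not say whether these are deliberate changes or natural or cloning variants, and the cloning method is listed as unknown.

The stated purpose is production of CyclinB-GFP mRNA by in vitro transcription. Such synthetic RNA is typically introduced into cells that are poorly suited to plasmid-based expression. The associated publication concerns CDK1 activity and the timing of kinetochore–microtubule attachments in meiosis I, which is consistent with using the transcript to express or track cyclin B, or to raise its levels, during meiotic progression. The record does not detail the specific experimental use.
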