>Addgene plasmid #54465 | CyclinB-GFP | addgene partial sequence | sequence record 128531 | XBG-R 5'-GACTCCATTCGGGTGTTC-3'
CGCGGCCGCTTATTTGTATAGTTCATCCATGCCATGTGCAATCCCAGCAGCCGTTACAAACTCAAGAAGG
ACCATGTGGTCTCTCTTTTCGTTGGGATCTTTCGAAAGGGCAGATTGTGTGGACAGGTAATGGTTGTCTG
GTAAAAGGACAGGGTCATCGCCAATTGGAGTATTTTGTTGATAATGATCAGCGAGTTGCACGCCGCCGTC
TTCGATGTTGTGGCGGGTCTTGAAGTTGGCTTTGATGCCGTTCTTTTGCTTGTCGGCCATGATGTATACG
TTGTGGGAGTTGTAGTTGTATTCCAACTTGTGGCCGAGGATGTTTCCGTCCTCCTTGAAATCGATTCCCT
TAAGCTCGATCCTGTTGACGAGGGTGTCTCCCTCAAACTTGACTTCAGCACGTGTCTTGTAGTTCCCGTC
GTCCTTGAAGAAGATGGTCCTCTCCTGCACGTATCCCTCAGGCATGGCGCTCTTGAAGAAGTCGTGCCGC
TTCATATGATCTGGATATCTTGAAAAGCATTGAACACCATAAGTGAGAGTAGTGACAAGTGTTGGCCATG
GAACAGGTAGTTTTCCAGTAGTGCAAATAAATTTAAGGGTAAGTTTTCCGTATGTTCCATCACCTTCACC
CTCTCCACTGACAGAAAATTTGTGCCCATTAACATCACCATCTAATTCAACAAGAATTGGGACAACTCCA
GTGAAAAGTTCTTCTCCTTTACTGAATTGCGCTCCTGCGTCGACCACCTTTGCCACAGCCTTGGCTAAAT
CTTGAACTAGTGCAGAATTCAGCTGTGGTAGAGTGCTGATCTTAGCATGCTTCGATGTGGCATACTTGTT
CTTGACAGTCATGTGCTTTGTAAGTCCTTGATT
