>Addgene plasmid #54465 | CyclinB-GFP | depositor partial sequence | sequence record 128534 | CyclinB-GFP sequence 2919 bps
TGCTGCTGCCAGTGGCGATAAGTCGTGTCTTACCGGGTTGGACTCAAGACGATAGTTACCGGATAAGGCG
CAGCGGTCGGGCTGAACGGGGGGTTCGTGCACACAGCCCAGCTTGGAGCGAACGACCTACACCGAACTGA
GATACCTACAGCGTGAGCTATGAGAAAGCGCCACGCTTCCCGAAGGGAGAAAGGCGGACAGGTATCCGGT
AAGCGGCAGGGTCGGAACAGGAGAGCGCACGAGGGAGCTTCCAGGGGGAAACGCCTGGTATCTTTATAGT
CCTGTCGGGTTTCGCCACCTCTGACTTGAGCGTCGATTTTTGTGATGCTCGTCAGGGGGGCGGAGCCTAT
GGAAAAACGCCAGCAACGCGGCCTTTTTACGGTTCCTGGCCTTTTGCTGGCCTTTTGCTCACATGTTCTT
TCCTGCGTTATCCCCTGATTCTGTGGATAACCGTATTACCGCCTTTGAGTGAGCTGATACCGCTCGCCGC
AGCCGAACGACCGAGCGCAGCGAGTCAGTGAGCGAGGAAGCGGAAGAGCGCCCAATACGCAAACCGCCTC
TCCCCGCGCGTTGGCCGATTCATTAATGCAGCTGGCACGACAGGTTTCCCGACTGGAAAGCGGGCAGTGA
GCGCAACGCAATTAATGTGAGTTAGCTCACTCATTAGGCACCCCAGGCTTTACACTTTATGCTTCCGGCT
CGTATGTTGTGTGGAATTGTGAGCGGATAACAATTTCACACAGGAAACAGCTATGACCATGATTACGCCA
AGCTCGAAATTAACCCTCACTAAAGGGAACAAAAGCTGGAGCTAAGCTTGCTTGTTCTTTTTGCAGAAGC
TCAGAATAAACGCTCAACTTTGGCAGATCTATGGCGCTCCGAGTCACCAGGAACTCGAAAATTAATGCTG
AAAATAAGGCGAAGATCAACATGGCAGGCGCAAAGCGCGTTCCTACGGCCCCTGCTGCAACCTCCAAGCC
CGGACTGAGGCCAAGAACAGCTCTTGGGGACATTGGTAACAAAGTCAGTGAACAACTGCAGGCCAAAATG
CCTATGAAGAAGGAAGCAGAACCTTCAGCTACTGGAAAAGTCATTGATAAAAAACTACCAAAACCTCTTG
AAAAGGTACCTATGCTGGTGCCAGTGCCAGTGTCTGAGCCAGTGCCAGAGCCAGAACCTGAGCCAGAACC
TGAGCCTGTTAAAGAAGAAAAACTTTCGCCTGAGCCTATTTTGGTTGATACTGCCTCTCCAAGCCCAATG
GAAACATCTGGATGTGCCCCTGCAGAAGAAGACCTGTGTCAGGCTTTCTCTGATGTAACTCTTGCAGTAA
ATGATGTGGATGCAGAAGATGGAGCTGATCCAAACCTTTGTAGTGAATATGTGAAAGATATTTATGCTTA
TCTGAGACAACTTGAGGAAGAGCAAGCAGTCAGACCAAAATACCTACTGGGTCGGGAAGTCACTGGAAAC
ATGAGAGCCATCCTAATTGACTGGCTAGTACAGGTTCAAATGAAATTCAGGTTGTTGCAGGAGACCATGT
ACATGACTGTCTCCATTATTGATCGGTTCATGCAGAACAATTGTGTGCCCAAGAAGATGCTGCAGCTGGT
TGGTGTCACTGCCATGTTTATTGCAAGCAAATATGAAGAAATGTACCCTCCAGAAATTGGTGACTTTGCT
TTTGTGACTGACAACACTTATACTAAGCACCAAATCAGACAGATGGAAATGAAGATTCTAAGAGCTTTAA
ACTTTGGTCTGGGTCGGCCTCTACCTTTGCACTTCCTTCGGAGAGCATCTAAGATTGGAGAGGTTGATGT
CGAGCAACATACTTTGGCCAAATACCTGATGGAACTAACTATGTTGGACTATGACATGGTGCACTTTCCT
CCTTCTCAAATTGCAGCAGGAGCTTTTTGCTTAGCACTGAAAATTCTGGATAATGGTGAATGGACACCAA
CTCTACAACATTACCTGTCATATACTGAAGAATCTCTTCTTCCAGTTATGCAGCACCTGGCTAAGAATGT
AGTCATGGTAAATCAAGGACTTACAAAGCACATGACTGTCAAGAACAAGTATGCCACATCGAAGCATGCT
AAGATCAGCACTCTACCACAGCTGAATTCTGCACTAGTTCAAGATTTAGCCAAGGCTGTGGCAAAGGTGG
TCGACGCAGGAGCGCAATTCAGTAAAGGAGAAGAACTTTTCACTGGAGTTGTCCCAATTCTTGTTGAATT
AGATGGTGATGTTAATGGGCACAAATTTTCTGTCAGTGGAGAGGGTGAAGGTGATGGAACATACGGAAAA
CTTACCCTTAAATTTATTTGCACTACTGGAAAACTACCTGTTCCATGGCCAACACTTGTCACTACTCTCA
CTTATGGTGTTCAATGCTTTTCAAGATATCCAGATCATATGAAGCGGCACGACTTCTTCAAGAGCGCCAT
GCCTGAGGGATACGTGCAGGAGAGGACCATCTTCTTCAAGGACGACGGGAACTACAAGACACGTGCTGAA
GTCAAGTTTGAGGGAGACACCCTCGTCAACAGGATCGAGCTTAAGGGAATCGATTTCAAGGAGGACGGAA
ACATCCTCGGCCACAAGTTGGAATACAACTACAACTCCCACAACGTATACATCATGGCCGACAAGCAAAA
GAACGGCATCAAAGCCAACTTCAAGACCCGCCACAACATCGAAGACGGCGGCGTGCAACTCGCTGATCAT
TATCAACAAAATACTCCAATTGGCGATGACCCTGTCCTTTTACCAGACAACCATTACCTGTCCACACAAT
CTGCCCTTTCGAAAGATCCCAACGAAAAGAGAGACCACATGGTCCTTCTTGAGTTTGTAACGGCTGCTGG
GATTGCACATGGCATGGATGAACTATACAAATAAGCGGCCGCGATCCGC
