>Addgene plasmid #54465 | CyclinB-GFP | addgene partial sequence | sequence record 131456 | T3 5'-GCAATTAACCCTCACTAAAGG-3'
GAAGCTCAGAATAAACGCTCAACTTTGGCAGATCTATGGCGCTCCGAGTCACCAGGAACTCGAAAATTAA
TGCTGAAAATAAGGCGAAGATCAACATGGCAGGCGCAAAGCGCGTTCCTACGGCCCCTGCTGCAACCTCC
AAGCCCGGACTGAGGCCAAGAACAGCTCTTGGGGACATTGGTAACAAAGTCAGTGAACAACTGCAGGCCA
AAATGCCTATGAAGAAGGAAGCAGAACCTTCAGCTACTGGAAAAGTCATTGATAAAAAACTACCAAAACC
TCTTGAAAAGGTACCTATGCTGGTGCCAGTGCCAGTGTCTGAGCCAGTGCCAGAGCCAGAACCTGAGCCA
GAACCTGAGCCTGTTAAAGAAGAAAAACTTTCGCCTGAGCCTATTTTGGTTGATACTGCCTCTCCAAGCC
CAATGGAAACATCTGGATGTGCCCCTGCAGAAGAAGACCTGTGTCAGGCTTTCTCTGATGTAACTCTTGC
AGTAAATGATGTGGATGCAGAAGATGGAGCTGATCCAAACCTTTGTAGTGAATATGTGAAAGATATTTAT
GCTTATCTGAGACAACTTGAGGAAGAGCAAGCAGTCAGACCAAAATACCTACTGGGTCGGGAAGTCACTG
GAAACATGAGAGCCATCCTAATTGACTGGCTAGTACAGGTTCAAATGAAATTCAGGTTGTTGCAGGAGAC
CATGTACATGACTGTCTCCATTATTGATCGGTTCATGCAGAACAATTGTGTGCCCAAGAAGATGCTGCAG
CTGGTTGGTGTCACTGCCATGTTTATTGCAAGCAA
